Addgene plasmid #157045: pD649-HAsp-NOTCH3(Trunc1)-Fc(DAPA)-AviTag-6xHis
Purpose: Mammalian expression of cell-surface protein partial extracellular domain fused to Fc(DAPA)-Avi-6xHis. Protein is secreted from cells.
Depositing lab: Chris Garcia. Depositing organization: Stanford University. Publication: A Human IgSF Cell-Surface Interactome Reveals a Complex Network of Protein-Protein Interactions. Wojtowicz WM, Vielmetter J, Fernandes RA, Siepe DH, Eastman CL, Chisholm GB, Cox S, Klock H, Anderson PW, Rue SM, Miller JJ, Glaser SM, Bragstad ML, Vance J, Lam AW, Lesley SA, Zinn K, Garcia KC. Cell. 2020 Aug 20;182(4):1027-1043.e17. doi: 10.1016/j.cell.2020.07.025. PubMed 32822567.
Backbone
  Vector backbone: pD649
  Backbone size w/o insert (bp): 6106
  Vector type: Mammalian Expression
Growth in bacteria
  Bacterial resistance: Ampicillin, 100 μg/mL
  Growth temperature: 37°C
  Growth strain: DH5alpha
  Copy number: High Copy
Gene/Insert
  Gene/Insert name: NOTCH3 (alt name: NOTC3)
  Species: H. sapiens (human)
  Insert size (bp): 4812
  Mutation: Fc region of human IgG contains D265A and P329A mutations (DAPA)
  Entrez Gene: NOTCH3 (a.k.a. CADASIL, CADASIL1, CASIL, IMF2, LMNS)
  Promoter: CMV/SP6
  Tag / fusion protein: Fc(DAPA)-AviTag-6xHis (C terminal on backbone)
  Cloning method: Restriction Enzyme; 5′ cloning site GCGGCCGC (not destroyed); 3′ cloning site GGCGCGCC (not destroyed)
  Sequencing primers: 5′ ATTTAGGTGACACTATAG; 3′ CACGTACCAGTTGAACTTCACC
Resource information
  A portion of this plasmid was derived from a plasmid made by: synthesis by ThermoFisher
Terms and licenses: Academic/Nonprofit Terms; Industry Terms: Not Available to Industry
Depositor comments: Some plasmids in this collection may have an IS4-like element ISVsa5 family transposase upstream of the CMV promoter.
How to cite: pD649-HAsp-NOTCH3(Trunc1)-Fc(DAPA)-AviTag-6xHis was a gift from Chris Garcia (Addgene plasmid # 157045 ; http://n2t.net/addgene:157045 ; RRID:Addgene_157045)
