[The description below was written by a language model from this plasmid's Addgene catalogue record and pLannotate feature annotations shown in this document.]
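Description:
pD649-HAsp-NOTCH3(Trunc1)-Fc(DAPA)-AviTag-6xHis is a mammalian expression plasmid built on the pD649 backbone for producing a secreted, soluble form of part of the human NOTCH3 extracellular domain. It is propagated in E. coli as a high-copy plasmid through a ColE1/pUC-type origin and selected with ampicillin via the β-lactamase gene. The annotated sequence (about 10.9 kb) also carries an SV40 promoter/EM7 promoter unit driving a puromycin N-acetyltransferase gene with an SV40 polyadenylation signal, which could allow puromycin selection in mammalian cells, although the record does not describe that use. Short fragments annotated as f1 ori, ble, KanR, lacZα and lac operator appear to be backbone remnants rather than functional parts.

The expression cassette uses the CMV enhancer and immediate-early promoter, followed by a fragment of CMV intron A and an SP6 promoter. "HAsp" in the name denotes the N-terminal signal peptide; the automated annotation flags only a partial match to an immunoglobulin heavy-chain signal sequence at this position. This leader directs the fusion protein into the secretory pathway. The truncated NOTCH3 ectodomain (a roughly 4.8 kb insert, synthesised and cloned between retained NotI and AscI sites) is fused in frame to a human IgG1 Fc carrying the D265A and P329A (DAPA) substitutions, which are generally used to reduce Fc effector binding. The Fc is followed by an AviTag for site-specific biotinylation by BirA and a 6xHis tag for metal-affinity purification, and the cassette ends with a bGH polyadenylation signal. The construct belongs to a collection made for screening interactions among human cell-surface proteins. The depositor notes that some plasmids in the set may carry an IS4-like transposase insertion upstream of the CMV promoter; none is annotated here.
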