Features (pLannotate 1.2.2; 21 found; start..end, strand, type, name):
     77..380     +  enhancer       CMV enhancer: human cytomegalovirus immediate early enhancer
    381..584     +  promoter       CMV promoter: human cytomegalovirus (CMV) immediate early promoter
    720..763     +  intron         CMV intron (fragment): modified intron A from human cytomegalovirus
    815..833     +  promoter       SP6 promoter: promoter for bacteriophage SP6 RNA polymerase
    837..874     +  CDS            IgH signal sequence (fragment): signal sequence from the mouse immunoglobulin heavy chain variable region
    977..5770    +  CDS            NOTCH3 (fragment): NOTC3_HUMAN - Experimental evidence at protein level: Swiss-Prot protein existence level 1. Functions as a receptor for membrane-bound ligands Jagged1, Jagged2 and Delta1 to regulate cell-fate determination (PubMed:15350543). Upon ligand activation through the released notch intracellular domain (NICD) it forms a transcriptional activator complex with RBPJ/RBPSUH and activates genes of the enhancer of split locus. Affects the implementation of differentiation, proliferation and apoptotic programs (By similarity). From Homo sapiens (Human).
   5810..6487    +  CDS            IGHG1 (fragment): IGHG1_HUMAN - Experimental evidence at protein level: Swiss-Prot protein existence level 1. Constant region of immunoglobulin heavy chains. Immunoglobulins, also known as antibodies, are membrane-bound or secreted glycoproteins produced by B lymphocytes. In the recognition phase of humoral immunity, the membrane-bound immunoglobulins serve as receptors which, upon binding of a specific antigen, trigger the clonal expansion and differentiation of B lymphocytes into immunoglobulins- secreting plasma cells. Secreted immunoglobulins mediate the effector phase of humoral immunity, which results in
   6702..6813    +  polyA_signal   bGH poly(A) signal: bovine growth hormone polyadenylation signal
   6814..6922    +  rep_origin     f1 ori (fragment): f1 bacteriophage origin of replication; arrow indicates direction of (+) strand synthesis
   6936..7265    +  promoter       SV40 promoter: SV40 enhancer and early promoter
   7313..7360    +  promoter       EM7 promoter: synthetic bacterial promoter&nbsp
   7379..7978    +  CDS            PuroR (fragment): puromycin N-acetyltransferase; pac from Streptomyces; confers resistance to puromycin
   7988..8113    +  CDS            ble (fragment): BLE_KLEPN - Experimental evidence at protein level: Swiss-Prot protein existence level 1. Binding protein with a strong affinity to the bleomycin family of antibiotics. Binds to CL990; an antimitotic-antibiotic compound. From Klebsiella pneumoniae.
   8108..8229    +  polyA_signal   SV40 poly(A) signal: SV40 polyadenylation signal
   8282..9142    -  CDS            AmpR: β-lactamase; bla; confers resistance to ampicillin, carbenicillin, and related antibiotics
   9145..9241    -  promoter       AmpR promoter (fragment): bla
   9271..9295    -  CDS            KanR (fragment): aminoglycoside phosphotransferase; aph(3')-Ia; confers resistance to kanamycin
   9406..9994    +  rep_origin     ori: high-copy-number ColE1/pMB1/pBR322/pUC origin of replication
  10219..10236   +  terminator     rrnB T2 terminator (fragment): transcription terminator T2 from the E. coli rrnB gene
  10261..10280   -  CDS            lacZα (fragment): LacZα fragment of β-galactosidase; lacZ fragment
  10734..10754   +  protein_bind   lac operator (fragment): The lac repressor binds to the lac operator to inhibit transcription in E. coli. This inhibition can be relieved by adding lactose or isopropyl-β-D-thiogalactopyranoside (IPTG). lac repressor encoded by lacI
>Addgene plasmid #157045 | pD649-HAsp-NOTCH3(Trunc1)-Fc(DAPA)-AviTag-6xHis | addgene full sequence | sequence record 405780 | Addgene NGS Result
GGCATTGATTATTGACTAGTTATTAATAGTAATCAATTACGGGGTCATTAGTTCATAGCCCATATATGGA
GTTCCGCGTTACATAACTTACGGTAAATGGCCCGCCTGGCTGACCGCCCAACGACCCCCGCCCATTGACG
TCAATAATGACGTATGTTCCCATAGTAACGCCAATAGGGACTTTCCATTGACGTCAATGGGTGGAGTATT
TACGGTAAACTGCCCACTTGGCAGTACATCAAGTGTATCATATGCCAAGTACGCCCCCTATTGACGTCAA
TGACGGTAAATGGCCCGCCTGGCATTATGCCCAGTACATGACCTTATGGGACTTTCCTACTTGGCAGTAC
ATCTACGTATTAGTCATCGCTATTACCATGGTGATGCGGTTTTGGCAGTACATCAATGGGCGTGGATAGC
GGTTTGACTCACGGGGATTTCCAAGTCTCCACCCCATTGACGTCAATGGGAGTTTGTTTTGGCACCAAAA
TCAACGGGACTTTCCAAAATGTCGTAACAACTCCGCCCCATTGACGCAAATGGGCGGTAGGCGTGTACGG
TGGGAGGTCTATATAAGCAGAGCTCGTTTAGTGAACCGTCAGATCGCCTGGAGACGCCATCCACGCTGTT
TTGACCTCCATAGAAGACACCGGGACCGATCCAGCCTCCGCGGCCGGGAACGGTGCATTGGAACGCGGAT
TCCCCGTGCCAAGAGTGACGTAAGTACCGCCTATAGAGTCTATAGGCCCACCCCCTTGGCTTCGTTAGAA
CGCGGCTACAATTAATACATAACCTTATGTATCATACACATACGATTTAGGTGACACTATAGAATAACAT
CCACTTTGCCTTTCTCTCCACAGGTGTCCACTCCCAGGTCCAACTGCACCTCGGTTCTATCGAAAACGCG
CCTGCTAGCGCCACCATGAAGACCATCATTGCCCTGAGCTACATCTTCTGCCTGGTGTTCGCTGCGGCCG
CCGCTCCTCCTTGTCTTGATGGATCTCCTTGTGCCAACGGCGGCAGATGTACACAGCTGCCTAGCAGAGA
AGCCGCCTGTCTTTGTCCTCCTGGCTGGGTTGGAGAACGGTGCCAGCTGGAAGATCCTTGTCACTCTGGA
CCTTGTGCCGGCAGAGGCGTGTGTCAATCTTCTGTGGTGGCCGGCACAGCCCGGTTCAGCTGTAGATGTC
CTAGAGGCTTCAGAGGCCCCGACTGTAGCCTGCCTGATCCATGTCTCAGCAGCCCTTGTGCTCATGGCGC
CAGATGTTCTGTGGGCCCTGATGGCAGATTCCTGTGTAGCTGTCCTCCAGGCTACCAGGGCAGATCCTGC
AGATCCGATGTGGATGAGTGTAGAGTGGGCGAGCCTTGTAGACACGGCGGCACTTGTCTGAATACCCCTG
GCAGCTTCAGATGCCAGTGTCCTGCCGGATATACAGGCCCTCTGTGCGAAAATCCTGCCGTGCCATGTGC
ACCCTCTCCATGCAGAAATGGCGGCACCTGTAGACAGAGCGGCGACCTGACATACGATTGTGCCTGTCTG
CCTGGCTTCGAGGGCCAGAACTGCGAAGTGAATGTGGACGATTGCCCTGGCCACAGATGCCTGAATGGCG
GAACATGTGTGGACGGCGTGAACACCTACAACTGTCAGTGTCCACCTGAGTGGACCGGCCAGTTCTGTAC
TGAGGATGTCGACGAGTGTCAGCTGCAGCCCAATGCCTGTCATAACGGCGGAACCTGCTTTAACACACTC
GGCGGCCATAGCTGCGTGTGTGTGAATGGATGGACAGGCGAGAGCTGCTCCCAGAACATCGATGATTGTG
CCACCGCCGTGTGCTTTCACGGCGCCACATGTCACGATAGAGTGGCCAGCTTTTACTGCGCCTGTCCTAT
GGGCAAGACCGGCCTGCTGTGTCACCTGGATGACGCCTGTGTGTCCAATCCTTGCCACGAGGACGCCATC
TGCGACACAAACCCTGTGAACGGCAGAGCCATCTGTACATGCCCACCTGGCTTTACCGGCGGAGCCTGTG
ATCAGGACGTGGACGAGTGTTCTATCGGCGCCAATCCATGCGAGCACCTGGGCAGATGTGTGAACACACA
GGGCAGCTTTCTGTGTCAGTGCGGCAGAGGATACACCGGACCTAGATGCGAGACAGATGTGAACGAGTGC
CTGAGCGGCCCCTGCAGAAATCAGGCTACCTGTCTGGACCGGATCGGCCAGTTTACCTGTATCTGCATGG
CCGGCTTCACCGGCACCTATTGCGAGGTGGACATTGATGAGTGCCAGAGCAGTCCTTGCGTGAACGGCGG
AGTGTGCAAGGACAGAGTGAATGGCTTCAGCTGCACATGCCCAAGCGGCTTTTCTGGCAGCACCTGTCAG
CTGGACGTCGACGAATGTGCCAGCACACCATGTAGAAACGGCGCTAAGTGCGTGGACCAGCCTGATGGCT
ACGAGTGTAGATGTGCCGAGGGCTTTGAGGGCACCCTGTGCGACAGAAATGTCGATGACTGCAGCCCCGA
TCCATGCCACCATGGTAGATGTGTGGATGGAATCGCCAGCTTCTCCTGTGCTTGTGCCCCTGGCTATACA
GGCACCAGATGCGAATCCCAGGTGGACGAATGCAGAAGCCAGCCTTGCAGGCATGGCGGCAAATGCCTGG
ACCTGGTGGACAAGTACCTGTGTAGATGCCCTTCTGGCACCACAGGCGTGAACTGTGAAGTCAACATCGA
CGACTGCGCCTCTAATCCCTGCACCTTCGGCGTGTGCAGAGATGGCATCAACAGATACGACTGCGTGTGC
CAGCCAGGCTTCACAGGACCCCTGTGCAACGTGGAAATCAACGAGTGCGCTTCTAGCCCATGTGGCGAAG
GCGGATCTTGTGTCGATGGCGAGAACGGCTTTCGGTGTCTGTGCCCTCCTGGATCTCTGCCTCCTCTGTG
TCTGCCTCCATCTCACCCATGTGCTCACGAGCCATGCAGCCACGGCATCTGTTATGATGCCCCAGGCGGA
TTCAGATGCGTGTGCGAACCTGGATGGTCCGGGCCTAGATGTTCTCAGTCTCTGGCTAGAGATGCCTGCG
AGTCTCAGCCATGTAGAGCTGGCGGCACATGCAGCTCTGATGGCATGGGCTTTCACTGCACGTGCCCTCC
AGGTGTTCAGGGCAGACAATGCGAGCTGCTGAGCCCCTGTACACCTAATCCATGTGAACACGGCGGAAGA
TGCGAGTCTGCTCCTGGACAACTGCCAGTCTGTTCTTGCCCTCAAGGATGGCAGGGACCAAGATGCCAGC
AGGATGTTGATGAATGCGCTGGCCCTGCTCCTTGTGGCCCTCACGGAATCTGTACAAATCTGGCCGGCTC
CTTTAGCTGTACCTGCCACGGTGGCTATACCGGACCAAGCTGCGACCAGGACATCAACGATTGCGACCCA
AATCCATGCCTCAACGGCGGGTCTTGTCAGGATGGCGTGGGCAGCTTCTCTTGTAGCTGCCTGCCTGGAT
TCGCTGGCCCCAGATGTGCCCGAGATGTCGATGAGTGCCTGTCTAATCCTTGCGGCCCTGGCACCTGTAC
AGACCACGTGGCAAGCTTCACATGCACCTGTCCGCCTGGATACGGCGGATTTCACTGTGAACAGGACCTG
CCAGATTGCAGCCCCAGCAGCTGTTTTAATGGCGGGACTTGCGTCGACGGGGTCAACAGCTTTTCCTGTC
TGTGCAGACCAGGCTACACTGGCGCCCACTGTCAGCATGAAGCTGACCCTTGTCTGAGCAGGCCATGTCT
CCATGGCGGCGTGTGTTCTGCCGCTCATCCAGGCTTTAGATGCACTTGCCTGGAATCCTTCACAGGCCCA
CAGTGCCAGACACTGGTGGATTGGTGTAGCAGACAGCCCTGCCAAAATGGTGGCAGATGCGTTCAGACAG
GCGCCTACTGTTTGTGTCCTCCTGGATGGTCTGGCCGGCTGTGCGATATCAGAAGCCTGCCTTGTAGAGA
GGCCGCTGCTCAGATCGGCGTTAGACTGGAACAACTGTGTCAGGCTGGCGGCCAGTGTGTTGATGAGGAT
AGCAGCCACTACTGTGTGTGCCCTGAGGGAAGAACCGGCTCTCACTGCGAACAAGAGGTGGACCCATGTC
TGGCCCAGCCGTGTCAGCACGGTGGAACATGTAGAGGCTACATGGGCGGCTACATGTGCGAGTGTCTGCC
CGGCTACAACGGCGACAATTGCGAGGATGATGTTGACGAGTGCGCCAGCCAACCTTGTCAACATGGCGGC
TCTTGCATCGATCTGGTGGCCAGATACCTGTGCAGTTGCCCACCAGGCACACTCGGAGTGCTGTGCGAGA
TTAACGAGGACGATTGTGGCCCCGGACCTCCTCTGGATAGTGGCCCTAGATGTCTGCACAACGGGACCTG
TGTGGATCTCGTCGGAGGCTTCCGATGCACATGTCCACCGGGCTATACTGGACTGAGATGCGAGGCCGAT
ATCAATGAGTGCAGAAGTGGCGCTTGTCACGCCGCTCACACCAGAGATTGTCTGCAAGATCCCGGCGGAG
GATTCCGCTGTCTCTGTCATGCTGGATTCAGCGGCCCTAGGTGTCAGACAGTGCTGTCCCCTTGTGAAAG
CCAGCCATGCCAACACGGTGGCCAGTGCAGACCTTCTCCAGGACCTGGCGGAGGCCTGACCTTTACATGT
CACTGTGCCCAGCCTTTCTGGGGCCCAAGATGCGAAAGAGTGGCCCGGTCCTGTAGAGAACTCCAGTGTC
CAGTGGGAGTGCCTTGCCAGCAAACACCTAGAGGACCCAGATGTGCTTGCCCTCCTGGCCTCTCTGGACC
TAGCTGTAGAAGCTTTCCAGGATCTCCACCAGGCGCCAGCAATGCCTCTTGTGCTGCTGCTCCATGCCTT
CATGGTGGAAGCTGTAGACCTGCTCCTCTGGCACCCTTCTTCAGATGTGCATGCGCCCAAGGCTGGACTG
GGCCAAGATGTGAAGCACCAGCTGCTGCCCCTGAGGTGTCCGAAGAACCTCGATGTCCAAGAGCTGCCTG
TCAGGCCAAAAGGGGCGACCAGAGATGCGACAGAGAGTGCAATTCTCCCGGCTGTGGATGGGATGGCGGC
GATTGCAGTCTGTCTGTGGGAGATCCTTGGAGACAGTGCGAAGCCCTGCAGTGCTGGCGGCTGTTCAACA
ACAGCAGATGCGATCCTGCCTGCAGCTCCCCAGCCTGTCTGTACGACAATTTCGATTGCCACGCAGGCGG
CAGAGAGCGGACCTGTAATCCTGTGTACGAGAAGTACTGCGCCGACCACTTCGCCGACGGAAGATGTGAC
CAGGGCTGCAACACCGAGGAATGCGGCTGGGATGGACTGGATTGTGCTTCCGAAGTTCCCGCTCTGCTTG
CTAGAGGCGTGCTGGTTCTGACAGTTCTGCTGCCACCAGAGGAACTGCTGAGAAGCAGCGCCGATTTCCT
GCAGAGACTGTCCGCTATCCTGAGAACCAGCCTGCGGTTCAGACTGGATGCTCACGGACAGGCCATGGTG
TTCCCTTACCATAGGCCATCTCCAGGCAGCGAGCCTAGAGCCAGAAGAGAACTGGCTCCTGAAGTGATCG
GCAGCGTCGTGATGCTGGAAATCGACAACAGACTGTGCCTGCAGAGCCCCGAGAACGACCACTGTTTCCC
TGATGCTCAGAGCGCCGCTGATTATCTGGGAGCCCTGTCTGCTGTGGAACGGCTGGACTTTCCCTATCCT
CTGAGAGATGTGCGGGGCGAGCCACTGGAACCTCCAGAACCTTCTGTGCCCCTTGGCGCGCCGGGCGGCG
ACAAGACCCACACCTGCCCCCCCTGCCCAGCTCCAGAACTGCTGGGAGGGCCTTCCGTGTTCCTGTTCCC
CCCCAAGCCCAAGGACACCCTGATGATCAGCAGGACCCCCGAGGTGACCTGCGTGGTGGTGGCCGTGTCC
CACGAGGACCCAGAGGTGAAGTTCAACTGGTACGTGGACGGCGTGGAGGTGCACAACGCCAAGACCAAGC
CCAGAGAGGAGCAGTACAACAGCACCTACAGGGTGGTGTCCGTGCTGACCGTGCTGCACCAGGACTGGCT
GAACGGCAAAGAATACAAGTGCAAAGTCTCCAACAAGGCCCTGGCTGCCCCAATCGAAAAGACAATCAGC
AAGGCCAAGGGCCAGCCACGGGAGCCCCAGGTGTACACCCTGCCCCCCAGCCGGGAGGAGATGACCAAGA
ACCAGGTGTCCCTGACCTGTCTGGTGAAGGGCTTCTACCCCAGCGATATCGCCGTGGAGTGGGAGAGCAA
CGGCCAGCCCGAGAACAACTACAAGACCACCCCCCCAGTGCTGGACAGCGACGGCAGCTTCTTCCTGTAC
AGCAAGCTGACCGTGGACAAGTCCAGGTGGCAGCAGGGCAACGTGTTCAGCTGCAGCGTGATGCACGAGG
CCCTGCACAACCACTACACCCAGAAGTCCCTGAGCCTGAGCCCCGGCGGCAGCGGTCTTAATGATATTTT
CGAGGCTCAGAAGATTGAGTGGCATGAACACCACCACCATCACCACTAAGGCCGGCCTGTAGTCACTGGC
ACAACGCGTTACCCGGTAAGCCAATCGGGTATACACGGTCGTCATACTGCAGACAGGGTTCTTCTACTTT
GCAAGATAGTCTTGAGTAGTAAAATAAATAGATAGAGAAAATCAGCCTCGACTGTGCCTTCTAGTTGCCA
GCCATCTGTTGTTTGCCCCTCCCCCGTGCCTTCCTTGACCCTGGAAGGTGCCACTCCCACTGTCCTTTCC
TAATAAAATGAGGAAATTGCATCACAACACTCAACCCTATCTCGGTCTATTCTTTTGATTTATAAGGGAT
TTTGCCGATTTCGGCCTATTGGTTAAAAAATGAGCTGATTTAACAAAAATTTAACGCGAATTAATTCTGT
GGAATGTGTGTCAGTTAGGGTGTGGAAAGTCCCCAGGCTCCCCAGCAGGCAGAAGTATGCAAAGCATGCA
TCTCAATTAGTCAGCAACCAGGTGTGGAAAGTCCCCAGGCTCCCCAGCAGGCAGAAGTATGCAAAGCATG
CATCTCAATTAGTCAGCAACCATAGTCCCGCCCCTAACTCCGCCCATCCCGCCCCTAACTCCGCCCAGTT
CCGCCCATTCTCCGCCCCATGGCTGACTAATTTTTTTTATTTATGCAGAGGCCGAGGCCGCCTCTGCCTC
TGAGCTATTCCAGAAGTAGTGAGGAGGCTTTTTTGGAGGCCTAGGCTTTTGCAAAAAGCTCCCGGGAGCT
TGTATATCCATTTTCGGATCTGATCAGCACGTGTTGACAATTAATCATCGGCATAGTATATCGGCATAGT
ATAATACGACAAGGTGAGGAACTAAACCATGACCGAGTACAAGCCCACGGTGCGCCTCGCCACCCGCGAC
GACGTCCCCAGGGCCGTACGCACCCTCGCCGCCGCGTTCGCCGACTACCCCGCCACGCGCCACACCGTCG
ATCCGGACCGCCACATCGAGCGGGTCACCGAGCTGCAAGAACTCTTCCTCACGCGCGTCGGGCTCGACAT
CGGCAAGGTGTGGGTCGCGGACGACGGCGCCGCGGTGGCGGTCTGGACCACGCCGGAGAGCGTCGAAGCG
GGGGCGGTGTTCGCCGAGATCGGCCCGCGCATGGCCGAGTTGAGCGGTTCCCGGCTGGCCGCGCAGCAAC
AGATGGAAGGCCTCCTGGCGCCGCACCGGCCCAAGGAGCCCGCGTGGTTCCTGGCCACCGTCGGCGTCTC
GCCCGACCACCAGGGCAAGGGTCTGGGCAGCGCCGTCGTGCTCCCCGGAGTGGAGGCGGCCGAGCGCGCC
GGGGTGCCCGCCTTCCTGGAGACATCCGCGCCCCGCAACCTCCCCTTCTACGAGCGGCTCGGCTTCACCG
TCACCGCCGACGTCGAGGTGCCCGAAGGACCGCGCACCTGGTGCATGACCCGCAAGCCCGGTGCCTGACA
CGTGCTACGAGATTTCGATTCCACCGCCGCCTTCTATGAAAGGTTGGGCTTCGGAATCGTTTTCCGGGAC
GCCGGCTGGATGATCCTCCAGCGCGGGGATCTCATGCTGGAGTTCTTCGCCCACCCCAACTTGTTTATTG
CAGCTTATAATGGTTACAAATAAAGCAATAGCATCACAAATTTCACAAATAAAGCATTTTTTTCACTGCA
TTCTAGTTGTGGTTTGTCCAAACTCATCAATGTATCTTATCATGTCTGTATACCGTCGACCTCTAGCTAG
AGCTTGGCGTAATCATGGTCATTACCAATGCTTAATCAGTGAGGCACCTATCTCAGCGATCTGTCTATTT
CGTTCATCCATAGTTGCCTGACTCCCCGTCGTGTAGATAACTACGATACGGGAGGGCTTACCATCTGGCC
CCAGCGCTGCGATGATACCGCGAGAACCACGCTCACCGGCTCCGGATTTATCAGCAATAAACCAGCCAGC
CGGAAGGGCCGAGCGCAGAAGTGGTCCTGCAACTTTATCCGCCTCCATCCAGTCTATTAATTGTTGCCGG
GAAGCTAGAGTAAGTAGTTCGCCAGTTAATAGTTTGCGCAACGTTGTTGCCATCGCTACAGGCATCGTGG
TGTCACGCTCGTCGTTTGGTATGGCTTCATTCAGCTCCGGTTCCCAACGATCAAGGCGAGTTACATGATC
CCCCATGTTGTGCAAAAAAGCGGTTAGCTCCTTCGGTCCTCCGATCGTTGTCAGAAGTAAGTTGGCCGCA
GTGTTATCACTCATGGTTATGGCAGCACTGCATAATTCTCTTACTGTCATGCCATCCGTAAGATGCTTTT
CTGTGACTGGTGAGTACTCAACCAAGTCATTCTGAGAATAGTGTATGCGGCGACCGAGTTGCTCTTGCCC
GGCGTCAATACGGGATAATACCGCGCCACATAGCAGAACTTTAAAAGTGCTCATCATTGGAAAACGTTCT
TCGGGGCGAAAACTCTCAAGGATCTTACCGCTGTTGAGATCCAGTTCGATGTAACCCACTCGTGCACCCA
ACTGATCTTCAGCATCTTTTACTTTCACCAGCGTTTCTGGGTGAGCAAAAACAGGAAGGCAAAATGCCGC
AAAAAAGGGAATAAGGGCGACACGGAAATGTTGAATACTCATATTCTTCCTTTTTCAATATTATTGAAGC
ATTTATCAGGGTTATTGTCTCATGAGCGGATACATATTTGAATGTATTTAGAAAAATAAACAAATAGGGG
TCAGTGTTACAACCAATTAACCAATTCTGAACATTATCGCGAGCCCATTTATACCTGAATATGGCTCATA
ACACCCCTTGCTCATGACCAAAATCCCTTAACGTGAGTTACGCGCGCGTCGTTCCACTGAGCGTCAGACC
CCGTAGAAAAGATCAAAGGATCTTCTTGAGATCCTTTTTTTCTGCGCGTAATCTGCTGCTTGCAAACAAA
AAAACCACCGCTACCAGCGGTGGTTTGTTTGCCGGATCAAGAGCTACCAACTCTTTTTCCGAAGGTAACT
GGCTTCAGCAGAGCGCAGATACCAAATACTGTTCTTCTAGTGTAGCCGTAGTTAGCCCACCACTTCAAGA
ACTCTGTAGCACCGCCTACATACCTCGCTCTGCTAATCCTGTTACCAGTGGCTGCTGCCAGTGGCGATAA
GTCGTGTCTTACCGGGTTGGACTCAAGACGATAGTTACCGGATAAGGCGCAGCGGTCGGGCTGAACGGGG
GGTTCGTGCACACAGCCCAGCTTGGAGCGAACGACCTACACCGAACTGAGATACCTACAGCGTGAGCTAT
GAGAAAGCGCCACGCTTCCCGAAGGGAGAAAGGCGGACAGGTATCCGGTAAGCGGCAGGGTCGGAACAGG
AGAGCGCACGAGGGAGCTTCCAGGGGGAAACGCCTGGTATCTTTATAGTCCTGTCGGGTTTCGCCACCTC
TGACTTGAGCGTCGATTTTTGTGATGCTCGTCAGGGGGGCGGAGCCTATGGAAAAACGCCAGCAACGCGG
CCTTTTTACGGTTCCTGGCCTTTTGCTGGCCTTTTGCTCACATGTTCTTTCCTGCGTTATCCCCTGATTC
TGTGGATAACCGTATTACCGCCTTTGAGTGAGCTGATACCGCTCGCCGCAGCCGAACGACCGAGCGCAGC
GAGTCAGTGAGCGAGGAAGCGGAAGGCGAGAGTAGGGAACTGCCAGGCATCAAACTAAGCAGAAGGCCCC
TGACGGATGGCCTTTTTGCGTTTCTACAAACTCTTTCTGTGTTGTAAAACGACGGCCAGTCTTAAGCTCG
GGCCCCCTGGGCGGTTCTGATAACGAGTAATCGTTAATCCGCAAATAACGTAAAAACCCGCTTCGGCGGG
TTTTTTTATGGGGGGAGTTTAGGGAAAGAGCATTTGTCAGAATATTTAAGGGCGCCTGTCACTTTGCTTG
ATATATGAGAATTATTTAACCTTATAAATGAGAAAAAAGCAACGCACTTTAAATAAGATACGTTGCTTTT
TCGATTGATGAACACCTATAATTAAACTATTCATCTATTATTTATGATTTTTTGTATATACAATATTTCT
AGTTTGTTAAAGAGAATTAAGAAAATAAATCTCGAAAATAATAAAGGGAAAATCAGTTTTTGATATCAAA
ATTATACATGTCAACGATAATACAAAATATAATACAAACTATAAGATGTTATCAGTATTTATTATCATTT
AGAATAAATTTTGTGTCGCCCTTAATTGTGAGCGGATAACAATTACGAGCTTCATGCACAGTGGCGTTGA
CTCAATATTGGCCATTAGCCATATTATTCATTGGTTATATAGCATAAATCAATATTGGCTATTGGCCATT
GCATACGTTGTATCTATATCATAATATGTACATTTATATTGGCTCATGTCCAATATGACCGCCATGTT
