>Addgene plasmid #157045 | pD649-HAsp-NOTCH3(Trunc1)-Fc(DAPA)-AviTag-6xHis | depositor partial sequence | sequence record 303200 | insert (extracellular domain truncation)
GCTCCTCCTTGTCTTGATGGATCTCCTTGTGCCAACGGCGGCAGATGTACACAGCTGCCTAGCAGAGAAG
CCGCCTGTCTTTGTCCTCCTGGCTGGGTTGGAGAACGGTGCCAGCTGGAAGATCCTTGTCACTCTGGACC
TTGTGCCGGCAGAGGCGTGTGTCAATCTTCTGTGGTGGCCGGCACAGCCCGGTTCAGCTGTAGATGTCCT
AGAGGCTTCAGAGGCCCCGACTGTAGCCTGCCTGATCCATGTCTCAGCAGCCCTTGTGCTCATGGCGCCA
GATGTTCTGTGGGCCCTGATGGCAGATTCCTGTGTAGCTGTCCTCCAGGCTACCAGGGCAGATCCTGCAG
ATCCGATGTGGATGAGTGTAGAGTGGGCGAGCCTTGTAGACACGGCGGCACTTGTCTGAATACCCCTGGC
AGCTTCAGATGCCAGTGTCCTGCCGGATATACAGGCCCTCTGTGCGAAAATCCTGCCGTGCCATGTGCAC
CCTCTCCATGCAGAAATGGCGGCACCTGTAGACAGAGCGGCGACCTGACATACGATTGTGCCTGTCTGCC
TGGCTTCGAGGGCCAGAACTGCGAAGTGAATGTGGACGATTGCCCTGGCCACAGATGCCTGAATGGCGGA
ACATGTGTGGACGGCGTGAACACCTACAACTGTCAGTGTCCACCTGAGTGGACCGGCCAGTTCTGTACTG
AGGATGTCGACGAGTGTCAGCTGCAGCCCAATGCCTGTCATAACGGCGGAACCTGCTTTAACACACTCGG
CGGCCATAGCTGCGTGTGTGTGAATGGATGGACAGGCGAGAGCTGCTCCCAGAACATCGATGATTGTGCC
ACCGCCGTGTGCTTTCACGGCGCCACATGTCACGATAGAGTGGCCAGCTTTTACTGCGCCTGTCCTATGG
GCAAGACCGGCCTGCTGTGTCACCTGGATGACGCCTGTGTGTCCAATCCTTGCCACGAGGACGCCATCTG
CGACACAAACCCTGTGAACGGCAGAGCCATCTGTACATGCCCACCTGGCTTTACCGGCGGAGCCTGTGAT
CAGGACGTGGACGAGTGTTCTATCGGCGCCAATCCATGCGAGCACCTGGGCAGATGTGTGAACACACAGG
GCAGCTTTCTGTGTCAGTGCGGCAGAGGATACACCGGACCTAGATGCGAGACAGATGTGAACGAGTGCCT
GAGCGGCCCCTGCAGAAATCAGGCTACCTGTCTGGACCGGATCGGCCAGTTTACCTGTATCTGCATGGCC
GGCTTCACCGGCACCTATTGCGAGGTGGACATTGATGAGTGCCAGAGCAGTCCTTGCGTGAACGGCGGAG
TGTGCAAGGACAGAGTGAATGGCTTCAGCTGCACATGCCCAAGCGGCTTTTCTGGCAGCACCTGTCAGCT
GGACGTCGACGAATGTGCCAGCACACCATGTAGAAACGGCGCTAAGTGCGTGGACCAGCCTGATGGCTAC
GAGTGTAGATGTGCCGAGGGCTTTGAGGGCACCCTGTGCGACAGAAATGTCGATGACTGCAGCCCCGATC
CATGCCACCATGGTAGATGTGTGGATGGAATCGCCAGCTTCTCCTGTGCTTGTGCCCCTGGCTATACAGG
CACCAGATGCGAATCCCAGGTGGACGAATGCAGAAGCCAGCCTTGCAGGCATGGCGGCAAATGCCTGGAC
CTGGTGGACAAGTACCTGTGTAGATGCCCTTCTGGCACCACAGGCGTGAACTGTGAAGTCAACATCGACG
ACTGCGCCTCTAATCCCTGCACCTTCGGCGTGTGCAGAGATGGCATCAACAGATACGACTGCGTGTGCCA
GCCAGGCTTCACAGGACCCCTGTGCAACGTGGAAATCAACGAGTGCGCTTCTAGCCCATGTGGCGAAGGC
GGATCTTGTGTCGATGGCGAGAACGGCTTTCGGTGTCTGTGCCCTCCTGGATCTCTGCCTCCTCTGTGTC
TGCCTCCATCTCACCCATGTGCTCACGAGCCATGCAGCCACGGCATCTGTTATGATGCCCCAGGCGGATT
CAGATGCGTGTGCGAACCTGGATGGTCCGGGCCTAGATGTTCTCAGTCTCTGGCTAGAGATGCCTGCGAG
TCTCAGCCATGTAGAGCTGGCGGCACATGCAGCTCTGATGGCATGGGCTTTCACTGCACGTGCCCTCCAG
GTGTTCAGGGCAGACAATGCGAGCTGCTGAGCCCCTGTACACCTAATCCATGTGAACACGGCGGAAGATG
CGAGTCTGCTCCTGGACAACTGCCAGTCTGTTCTTGCCCTCAAGGATGGCAGGGACCAAGATGCCAGCAG
GATGTTGATGAATGCGCTGGCCCTGCTCCTTGTGGCCCTCACGGAATCTGTACAAATCTGGCCGGCTCCT
TTAGCTGTACCTGCCACGGTGGCTATACCGGACCAAGCTGCGACCAGGACATCAACGATTGCGACCCAAA
TCCATGCCTCAACGGCGGGTCTTGTCAGGATGGCGTGGGCAGCTTCTCTTGTAGCTGCCTGCCTGGATTC
GCTGGCCCCAGATGTGCCCGAGATGTCGATGAGTGCCTGTCTAATCCTTGCGGCCCTGGCACCTGTACAG
ACCACGTGGCAAGCTTCACATGCACCTGTCCGCCTGGATACGGCGGATTTCACTGTGAACAGGACCTGCC
AGATTGCAGCCCCAGCAGCTGTTTTAATGGCGGGACTTGCGTCGACGGGGTCAACAGCTTTTCCTGTCTG
TGCAGACCAGGCTACACTGGCGCCCACTGTCAGCATGAAGCTGACCCTTGTCTGAGCAGGCCATGTCTCC
ATGGCGGCGTGTGTTCTGCCGCTCATCCAGGCTTTAGATGCACTTGCCTGGAATCCTTCACAGGCCCACA
GTGCCAGACACTGGTGGATTGGTGTAGCAGACAGCCCTGCCAAAATGGTGGCAGATGCGTTCAGACAGGC
GCCTACTGTTTGTGTCCTCCTGGATGGTCTGGCCGGCTGTGCGATATCAGAAGCCTGCCTTGTAGAGAGG
CCGCTGCTCAGATCGGCGTTAGACTGGAACAACTGTGTCAGGCTGGCGGCCAGTGTGTTGATGAGGATAG
CAGCCACTACTGTGTGTGCCCTGAGGGAAGAACCGGCTCTCACTGCGAACAAGAGGTGGACCCATGTCTG
GCCCAGCCGTGTCAGCACGGTGGAACATGTAGAGGCTACATGGGCGGCTACATGTGCGAGTGTCTGCCCG
GCTACAACGGCGACAATTGCGAGGATGATGTTGACGAGTGCGCCAGCCAACCTTGTCAACATGGCGGCTC
TTGCATCGATCTGGTGGCCAGATACCTGTGCAGTTGCCCACCAGGCACACTCGGAGTGCTGTGCGAGATT
AACGAGGACGATTGTGGCCCCGGACCTCCTCTGGATAGTGGCCCTAGATGTCTGCACAACGGGACCTGTG
TGGATCTCGTCGGAGGCTTCCGATGCACATGTCCACCGGGCTATACTGGACTGAGATGCGAGGCCGATAT
CAATGAGTGCAGAAGTGGCGCTTGTCACGCCGCTCACACCAGAGATTGTCTGCAAGATCCCGGCGGAGGA
TTCCGCTGTCTCTGTCATGCTGGATTCAGCGGCCCTAGGTGTCAGACAGTGCTGTCCCCTTGTGAAAGCC
AGCCATGCCAACACGGTGGCCAGTGCAGACCTTCTCCAGGACCTGGCGGAGGCCTGACCTTTACATGTCA
CTGTGCCCAGCCTTTCTGGGGCCCAAGATGCGAAAGAGTGGCCCGGTCCTGTAGAGAACTCCAGTGTCCA
GTGGGAGTGCCTTGCCAGCAAACACCTAGAGGACCCAGATGTGCTTGCCCTCCTGGCCTCTCTGGACCTA
GCTGTAGAAGCTTTCCAGGATCTCCACCAGGCGCCAGCAATGCCTCTTGTGCTGCTGCTCCATGCCTTCA
TGGTGGAAGCTGTAGACCTGCTCCTCTGGCACCCTTCTTCAGATGTGCATGCGCCCAAGGCTGGACTGGG
CCAAGATGTGAAGCACCAGCTGCTGCCCCTGAGGTGTCCGAAGAACCTCGATGTCCAAGAGCTGCCTGTC
AGGCCAAAAGGGGCGACCAGAGATGCGACAGAGAGTGCAATTCTCCCGGCTGTGGATGGGATGGCGGCGA
TTGCAGTCTGTCTGTGGGAGATCCTTGGAGACAGTGCGAAGCCCTGCAGTGCTGGCGGCTGTTCAACAAC
AGCAGATGCGATCCTGCCTGCAGCTCCCCAGCCTGTCTGTACGACAATTTCGATTGCCACGCAGGCGGCA
GAGAGCGGACCTGTAATCCTGTGTACGAGAAGTACTGCGCCGACCACTTCGCCGACGGAAGATGTGACCA
GGGCTGCAACACCGAGGAATGCGGCTGGGATGGACTGGATTGTGCTTCCGAAGTTCCCGCTCTGCTTGCT
AGAGGCGTGCTGGTTCTGACAGTTCTGCTGCCACCAGAGGAACTGCTGAGAAGCAGCGCCGATTTCCTGC
AGAGACTGTCCGCTATCCTGAGAACCAGCCTGCGGTTCAGACTGGATGCTCACGGACAGGCCATGGTGTT
CCCTTACCATAGGCCATCTCCAGGCAGCGAGCCTAGAGCCAGAAGAGAACTGGCTCCTGAAGTGATCGGC
AGCGTCGTGATGCTGGAAATCGACAACAGACTGTGCCTGCAGAGCCCCGAGAACGACCACTGTTTCCCTG
ATGCTCAGAGCGCCGCTGATTATCTGGGAGCCCTGTCTGCTGTGGAACGGCTGGACTTTCCCTATCCTCT
GAGAGATGTGCGGGGCGAGCCACTGGAACCTCCAGAACCTTCTGTGCCCCTT
